Addgene plasmid #13764: pNrl-DsRed
Depositing lab: Connie Cepko. Depositing organization: Harvard Medical School. Publication: Controlled expression of transgenes introduced by in vivo electroporation. Matsuda T, Cepko CL. Proc Natl Acad Sci U S A. 2007 Jan 16;104(3):1027-32. doi: 10.1073/pnas.0610155104 PubMed 17209010.
Backbone
  Vector backbone: pCAGEN
  Backbone size w/o insert (bp): 3062
  Vector type: Mammalian Expression
Growth in bacteria
  Bacterial resistance: Ampicillin, 100 μg/mL
  Growth temperature: 37°C
  Growth strain: DH5alpha
  Copy number: High Copy
Gene/Insert
  Gene/Insert name: Nrl promoter
  Insert size (bp): 3943
  Tag / fusion protein: DsRed2 (C terminal on backbone)
  Cloning method: Restriction Enzyme; 5′ cloning site SalI (not destroyed); 3′ cloning site NotI (not destroyed)
  Sequencing primers: 5′ na; 3′ DsRed1-N
Terms and licenses: Academic/Nonprofit Terms; Industry Terms: Not Available to Industry
Depositor comments: Mouse Nrl promoter was isolated by genomic PCR using B6 mouse genomic DNA as a template. The Nrl promoter-DsRed is specific for rod photorecetor cells in the retina.
How to cite: pNrl-DsRed was a gift from Connie Cepko (Addgene plasmid # 13764 ; http://n2t.net/addgene:13764 ; RRID:Addgene_13764)
