[The description below was written by a language model from this plasmid's Addgene catalogue record and pLannotate feature annotations shown in this document.]
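Description:
pNrl-DsRed is a mammalian expression reporter plasmid built on the pCAGEN backbone, in which a mouse Nrl promoter fragment drives the red fluorescent protein DsRed2. According to the record, the promoter was amplified by PCR from B6 mouse genomic DNA and cloned as a SalI–NotI insert of about 3.9 kb. That figure appears to cover both the promoter region and the reporter, since the annotated 7,005 nt sequence equals the roughly 3.1 kb backbone plus this insert. The plasmid is propagated in E. coli at high copy from a ColE1/pUC-type origin and is selected with ampicillin through the AmpR (β-lactamase) cassette.

In the feature table, the first ~3.2 kb carries no annotated promoter, which is consistent with it being the genomic Nrl regulatory sequence. The only call there is a very short match to a transcriptional pause site, probably incidental. A remnant multiple cloning site follows, then the mammalian codon-optimized DsRed2 coding sequence, a tetrameric DsRed variant. Downstream lie a β-globin fragment and the rabbit β-globin polyadenylation signal, which terminate and process the transcript. The short "HBB" CDS call most likely reflects this globin 3′ region rather than an expressed fusion. The backbone also retains an SV40 origin of replication with an adjacent SV40 poly(A) signal, along with lac promoter/operator and lacI fragments that are cloning-vector remnants.

The depositor states that the Nrl promoter–DsRed cassette is specific for rod photoreceptor cells in the retina. The associated publication concerns controlled expression of transgenes delivered by in vivo electroporation, so the plasmid serves as a cell-type-specific fluorescent reporter for marking rods after it is introduced into retinal tissue.
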