Features (pLannotate 1.2.2; 16 found; start..end, strand, type, name):
    804..825     +  misc_feature   pause site (fragment): RNA polymerase II transcriptional pause signal from the human α2 globin gene
   3216..3253    +  misc_feature   MCS (fragment): multiple cloning site
   3267..3944    +  CDS            DsRed2: improved tetrameric variant of DsRed fluorescent protein mammalian codon-optimized
   3952..4023    +  CDS            HBB (fragment): HBB_PONPY - Experimental evidence at transcript level: Swiss-Prot protein existence level 2. Involved in oxygen transport from the lung to the various peripheral tissues. From Pongo pygmaeus (Bornean orangutan).
   4094..4149    +  polyA_signal   β-globin poly(A) signal: rabbit β-globin polyadenylation signal (Gil and Proudfoot, 1987)
   4532..4548    -  protein_bind   lac operator: The lac repressor binds to the lac operator to inhibit transcription in E. coli. This inhibition can be relieved by adding lactose or isopropyl-β-D-thiogalactopyranoside (IPTG). lac repressor encoded by lacI
   4556..4586    -  promoter       lac promoter: promoter for the E. coli lac operon
   4601..4622    -  protein_bind   CAP binding site: CAP binding activates transcription in the presence of cAMP. E. coli catabolite activator protein
   4635..4674    -  CDS            lacI (fragment): lac repressor; lacI; The lac repressor binds to the lac operator to inhibit transcription in E. coli. This inhibition can be relieved by adding lactose or isopropyl-β-D-thiogalactopyranoside (IPTG).
   4681..4703    +  promoter       SV40 promoter (fragment): SV40 enhancer and early promoter
   4727..4862    +  rep_origin     SV40 ori: SV40 origin of replication
   4882..5016    +  polyA_signal   SV40 poly(A) signal: SV40 polyadenylation signal
   5018..5072    -  CDS            lacI (fragment): lac repressor; lacI; The lac repressor binds to the lac operator to inhibit transcription in E. coli. This inhibition can be relieved by adding lactose or isopropyl-β-D-thiogalactopyranoside (IPTG).
   5255..5843    -  rep_origin     ori: high-copy-number ColE1/pMB1/pBR322/pUC origin of replication
   6014..6874    -  CDS            AmpR: β-lactamase; bla; confers resistance to ampicillin, carbenicillin, and related antibiotics
   6875..6979    -  promoter       AmpR promoter: bla
>Addgene plasmid #13764 | pNrl-DsRed | depositor full sequence | sequence record 7753 | Author sequence
GTCGACTTACATGTACATACTTCATAATGGTCTAGAAGGGCTTATTCAAATTTGGCGTTTACTCAGAGTC
CTCGGGGCTCTTATCCGGGATGTGGTGATGATGTGAGGAGAGGCAACTCTCAAACTAGGACCATCACTCG
GGGCTTGTGTATCAGTAGTGAGGTCCAGCAATGGAAGGGAAATCCCGGGAAAAAAGTCTATGTGATCCCT
AGGAGCAGGTCTGAGCTCTTTGTGCAGAAAATTTCTGGATACCTGGAGTATGATTCTCAGGGACCAGGGG
TCTGGGTCAGAGAAGGGTGGCTGTCTCACATCATGGGGTACATTCAGCTATAGAAAGACCAGCATGAACC
AGGCAGTGGTACCTGGCCTGAACCAGGACTGGCTCAGCTTGCTTGAGCTTATTTGGCCCGACTCCCTTCA
CTCCTTAGCAGCTTAGCTCTCCCACCTCTCTCCTGAGTCCTCCAGTAAACAAGAGGATCAGGACAGATAT
GACAGCTGCCTGGTGGGGCAAGTGTCTGGTCAGGTCAACAGCAGGCATGAAGGGGGCTACTACACTAAAT
GCTGCCAACCTTTTTCCTTTAGGGAAGTTCTAGGATCTCTTTCCCGGATATCCACTGTAAAACCTCATTC
CACTGGCATGTATCCCTATTCCTTTCAGCATCCCTATTGCCCTTTTGTGGATGGTTCCTGGCCTTACATT
TTCCGCTTCTTTTAAGAAAATAAGCAACAGGTCTTGGTGAAGAGTAACATTTCCATTCGAATAGTGACTC
TATTTCATAAACCAAACGAAACGAAACGAAACGAAACGAAACGAAACAAAACAAAACAAAACAAAACACC
AAGAGACCTGGGCATGGGAGAGTTGTGATATCTGACCTAAGCCTTCTAATGTATGTAGAGGAAGCTTGGA
TTCCAAATGTCCTCCAAAGCTGGGCATGGTGGTGCGTGCCTTTACGCCCTGTACTAGGAAGGCACAAGCA
GGTAGATCTATGGGTTCAAGGTCAATCTGGTCTACAAAGAGAGTTCTAGGACGGCTAGGGCTACACAGAG
AAACCCTGTTTTGAAAACCAAACCAAACCAAACCAATGTCCTCCAAAGGCATTTGAGTTCAAAACTTGTC
ATTATTGGAAGGTGGTGAAATTTTCAAGAGGTGGGGCCCTGTGGGAAGTCTTCTGGTCTTTGGGTTTTCC
CTGAAGGAAGCAAAGGCCTAACCCCTCCCTGGTCATCGGTTGGTACCCTTGAGGGAAGCAGGAGTCCTAT
CCACTTCCCTTCCCTTTTCTTTTTTTTTTTTTTTGTCCCAGTGATAAGGTGAGTAGCTTTCAGTTGTGTC
CTCGCCATAACACTTGACTCACTACAGGCAATACATGATGGGACCAACTGCTCACTGGCTAGGCTCTCCA
AGGCAGCAAACCAAAGCAAAGCGCTTTCCGATTAAGTCAATTACTTCAGGTATGTATTGGAGCAATTATG
TTAGTGTTAGTCGGTTTTTGTTATTGTGACAAAGTGCCCGAGAAAGATCAAAGGAGGGGAGCCTTCTTTG
GGCTAATGGCTTCAGTTTCAGCTGATGGTTGTGGGTGTCCTATTGCTTTGGTCCAAAATCTAACATCACG
ATGGAAAATGTATAGTGAAGAAGTAAAGAGAGAAAAGAGAGAGGAAGAGGGGGAAGTGGAGGTGGGGGAG
AAGGAGGGATGGAGGGACACAGACAAAATGCACCAATGAACTAAGGAGAAGATACACCATTCAAACGCAT
GTTTTTTCTAGTTAGGCCAATTCATACTGACAGCCAATTCAGTATGGATTCTTCAGCTGGTTAGTTATGG
ATAAGTTTAACCTCTAATAATATCTCAGTGAAAACTAGCTTTTAAAATATACCGGAACCATAGCAGTGAT
AGAAAACTAATGTAGGGTGGACACACACACACACACACACACACAAACACACACTTTGAGACTGGGTTGA
AGGTAGGCATCTGTGGACCAGTGGGTCTCAAACATTAGTGTGTTTCAGAGCTGTTGGAAGGGTTTATTAA
ACAGCAGCTGTCTATAACCTACTTACTGAGTTTCTGGTTCTGTGAGTTTGAGGTAAAGCAAAAGAATTTG
TTTCTTCAAGTTCCCAAGGGGTGATTTCTTAAGACTGTGGAAGCCATTGTTCCAACAGGCAGGGAATACC
CTTTAACTTCTGGAGTTTCTTTTATCACAGCACCTATTTAAACAGCTTCAGGCAGGTTTAAACATCTCCT
TGGCTAAGTCCTACTATCCCTGCTTCGGCCCCTACTAGGGGGTGACAGCTCTAAGAGGCGTTAGGCGATT
AGGCTGAAAATGTAGGTCACACCCCAGCCGTCTGGGAATGAGCGAGAGAGGAGAAGAGGGACTGAGACAC
CGCACGGGGAAAAGGTGAGAGGAAGCTGAGGGCTCATGAGGGCATTCACAGAAGTGTGGTGGTGATTGGA
TTTCAGCTTCTTTTAGTCTCCAGATGAAAGACCAGAGTTGGGATCTCCGCTTTTTCTATCTCTTCTCTCC
AGCTGGGCTGCTTGTCTTCGGGATGGGCTATTAAGAGCGAGTTTCTTCATGGAAGCTCATGGCTTATCTT
TCTAATACAGTGACTCTGTGAGGAATAAGACGAGTCAGGGTGAAGGTAGGGCAGGGGCTGAAATGTGAGG
ATGCTTGAAAAGAAGCAGCAGCCCCAACAAGCTGGCTGAGGATGGGCTGGGAACGCGTATATGTCTCCTT
GACACGGAGTCTTAAAAGAGGTTTTGGGTAGTATGTCTGGACTCTTACCACTCTAAGCTTTGAGTGATTG
GGCTGAGAATTGTGTTTCCATGGAGGGGTGGTGTTTGGGGTCAACATGGCTCTCTATATTGGAAACCAAG
CTCACAACATAAGCAAGGTCTGATATAGGAAGCTTCTCTGGGGAAGATGCCGTTTGTTTTTTTCCTTTTT
GGAGAACTGATAGCACCTGTCTTTCACTGGCTTCTGAGTCCCTGCCCCAGGCCAATGAGATATGCAAATA
AGCCCTTCATCTTATTGGATGAGGCTCGAGGACCACAGATGATCTCAGGGAACCAGTCCTTTAAGAGTGT
CCTCTGGGCTCTGTGCCCACAGCCCCCTTGTTCTGAATACAGGGACGACACCAGCCCCTGCTCTATGGAG
TATTTAGTCTCCAGGGAAGCTGTGCCTTTCTGGTTCTGACAGTGACTACGTCATCTCTGCCATTACGAAT
TCTGCAGTCGACGGTACCGCGGGCCCGGGATCCACCGGTCGCCACCATGGCCTCCTCCGAGAACGTCATC
ACCGAGTTCATGCGCTTCAAGGTGCGCATGGAGGGCACCGTGAACGGCCACGAGTTCGAGATCGAGGGCG
AGGGCGAGGGCCGCCCCTACGAGGGCCACAACACCGTGAAGCTGAAGGTGACCAAGGGCGGCCCCCTGCC
CTTCGCCTGGGACATCCTGTCCCCCCAGTTCCAGTACGGCTCCAAGGTGTACGTGAAGCACCCCGCCGAC
ATCCCCGACTACAAGAAGCTGTCCTTCCCCGAGGGCTTCAAGTGGGAGCGCGTGATGAACTTCGAGGACG
GCGGCGTGGCGACCGTGACCCAGGACTCCTCCCTGCAGGACGGCTGCTTCATCTACAAGGTGAAGTTCAT
CGGCGTGAACTTCCCCTCCGACGGCCCCGTGATGCAGAAGAAGACCATGGGCTGGGAGGCCTCCACCGAG
CGCCTGTACCCCCGCGACGGCGTGCTGAAGGGCGAGACCCACAAGGCCCTGAAGCTGAAGGACGGCGGCC
ACTACCTGGTGGAGTTCAAGTCCATCTACATGGCCAAGAAGCCCGTGCAGCTGCCCGGCTACTACTACGT
GGACGCCAAGCTGGACATCACCTCCCACAACGAGGACTACACCATCGTGGAGCAGTACGAGCGCACCGAG
GGCCGCCACCACCTGTTCCTGTAGCGGCCGCACTCCTCAGGTGCAGGCTGCCTATCAGAAGGTGGTGGCT
GGTGTGGCCAATGCCCTGGCTCACAAATACCACTGAGATCTTTTTCCCTCTGCCAAAAATTATGGGGACA
TCATGAAGCCCCTTGAGCATCTGACTTCTGGCTAATAAAGGAAATTTATTTTCATTGCAATAGTGTGTTG
GAATTTTTTGTGTCTCTCACTCGGAAGGACATATGGGAGGGCAAATCATTTAAAACATCAGAATGAGTAT
TTGGTTTAGAGTTTGGCAACATATGCCATATGCTGGCTGCCATGAACAAAGGTGGCTATAAAGAGGTCAT
CAGTATATGAAACAGCCCCCTGCTGTCCATTCCTTATTCCATAGAAAAGCCTTGACTTGAGGTTAGATTT
TTTTTATATTTTGTTTTGTGTTATTTTTTTCTTTAACATCCCTAAAATTTTCCTTACATGTTTTACTAGC
CAGATTTTTCCTCCTCTCCTGACTACTCCCAGTCATAGCTGTCCCTCTTCTCTTATGAAGATCCCTCGAC
CTGCAGCCCAAGCTTGGCGTAATCATGGTCATAGCTGTTTCCTGTGTGAAATTGTTATCCGCTCACAATT
CCACACAACATACGAGCCGGAAGCATAAAGTGTAAAGCCTGGGGTGCCTAATGAGTGAGCTAACTCACAT
TAATTGCGTTGCGCTCACTGCCCGCTTTCCAGTCGGGAAACCTGTCGTGCCAGCGGATCCGCATCTCAAT
TAGTCAGCAACCATAGTCCCGCCCCTAACTCCGCCCATCCCGCCCCTAACTCCGCCCAGTTCCGCCCATT
CTCCGCCCCATGGCTGACTAATTTTTTTTATTTATGCAGAGGCCGAGGCCGCCTCGGCCTCTGAGCTATT
CCAGAAGTAGTGAGGAGGCTTTTTTGGAGGCCTAGGCTTTTGCAAAAAGCTAACTTGTTTATTGCAGCTT
ATAATGGTTACAAATAAAGCAATAGCATCACAAATTTCACAAATAAAGCATTTTTTTCACTGCATTCTAG
TTGTGGTTTGTCCAAACTCATCAATGTATCTTATCATGTCTGGATCCGCTGCATTAATGAATCGGCCAAC
GCGCGGGGAGAGGCGGTTTGCGTATTGGGCGCTCTTCCGCTTCCTCGCTCACTGACTCGCTGCGCTCGGT
CGTTCGGCTGCGGCGAGCGGTATCAGCTCACTCAAAGGCGGTAATACGGTTATCCACAGAATCAGGGGAT
AACGCAGGAAAGAACATGTGAGCAAAAGGCCAGCAAAAGGCCAGGAACCGTAAAAAGGCCGCGTTGCTGG
CGTTTTTCCATAGGCTCCGCCCCCCTGACGAGCATCACAAAAATCGACGCTCAAGTCAGAGGTGGCGAAA
CCCGACAGGACTATAAAGATACCAGGCGTTTCCCCCTGGAAGCTCCCTCGTGCGCTCTCCTGTTCCGACC
CTGCCGCTTACCGGATACCTGTCCGCCTTTCTCCCTTCGGGAAGCGTGGCGCTTTCTCAATGCTCACGCT
GTAGGTATCTCAGTTCGGTGTAGGTCGTTCGCTCCAAGCTGGGCTGTGTGCACGAACCCCCCGTTCAGCC
CGACCGCTGCGCCTTATCCGGTAACTATCGTCTTGAGTCCAACCCGGTAAGACACGACTTATCGCCACTG
GCAGCAGCCACTGGTAACAGGATTAGCAGAGCGAGGTATGTAGGCGGTGCTACAGAGTTCTTGAAGTGGT
GGCCTAACTACGGCTACACTAGAAGGACAGTATTTGGTATCTGCGCTCTGCTGAAGCCAGTTACCTTCGG
AAAAAGAGTTGGTAGCTCTTGATCCGGCAAACAAACCACCGCTGGTAGCGGTGGTTTTTTTGTTTGCAAG
CAGCAGATTACGCGCAGAAAAAAAGGATCTCAAGAAGATCCTTTGATCTTTTCTACGGGGTCTGACGCTC
AGTGGAACGAAAACTCACGTTAAGGGATTTTGGTCATGAGATTATCAAAAAGGATCTTCACCTAGATCCT
TTTAAATTAAAAATGAAGTTTTAAATCAATCTAAAGTATATATGAGTAAACTTGGTCTGACAGTTACCAA
TGCTTAATCAGTGAGGCACCTATCTCAGCGATCTGTCTATTTCGTTCATCCATAGTTGCCTGACTCCCCG
TCGTGTAGATAACTACGATACGGGAGGGCTTACCATCTGGCCCCAGTGCTGCAATGATACCGCGAGACCC
ACGCTCACCGGCTCCAGATTTATCAGCAATAAACCAGCCAGCCGGAAGGGCCGAGCGCAGAAGTGGTCCT
GCAACTTTATCCGCCTCCATCCAGTCTATTAATTGTTGCCGGGAAGCTAGAGTAAGTAGTTCGCCAGTTA
ATAGTTTGCGCAACGTTGTTGCCATTGCTACAGGCATCGTGGTGTCACGCTCGTCGTTTGGTATGGCTTC
ATTCAGCTCCGGTTCCCAACGATCAAGGCGAGTTACATGATCCCCCATGTTGTGCAAAAAAGCGGTTAGC
TCCTTCGGTCCTCCGATCGTTGTCAGAAGTAAGTTGGCCGCAGTGTTATCACTCATGGTTATGGCAGCAC
TGCATAATTCTCTTACTGTCATGCCATCCGTAAGATGCTTTTCTGTGACTGGTGAGTACTCAACCAAGTC
ATTCTGAGAATAGTGTATGCGGCGACCGAGTTGCTCTTGCCCGGCGTCAATACGGGATAATACCGCGCCA
CATAGCAGAACTTTAAAAGTGCTCATCATTGGAAAACGTTCTTCGGGGCGAAAACTCTCAAGGATCTTAC
CGCTGTTGAGATCCAGTTCGATGTAACCCACTCGTGCACCCAACTGATCTTCAGCATCTTTTACTTTCAC
CAGCGTTTCTGGGTGAGCAAAAACAGGAAGGCAAAATGCCGCAAAAAAGGGAATAAGGGCGACACGGAAA
TGTTGAATACTCATACTCTTCCTTTTTCAATATTATTGAAGCATTTATCAGGGTTATTGTCTCATGAGCG
GATACATATTTGAATGTATTTAGAAAAATAAACAAATAGGGGTTCCGCGCACATTTCCCCGAAAAGTGCC
ACCTG
