>Addgene plasmid #13764 | pNrl-DsRed | addgene partial sequence | sequence record 21297 | DsRed1-N 5'-GTACTGGAACTGGGGGGACAG-3'
CCGCCCTTGGTCCCTTCAGCTTCACGGTGTTGTGGCCCTCGTAGGGGCGGCCCTCGCCCTCGCCCTCGAT
CTCGAACTCGTGGCCGTTCACGGTGCCCTCCATGCGCACCTTGAAGCGCATGAACTCGGTGATGACGTTC
TCGGAGGAGGCCATGGTGGCGACCGGTGGATCCCGGGCCCGCGGTACCGTCGACTGCAGAATTCGTAATG
GCAGAGATGACGTAGTCACTGTCAGAACCAGAAAGGCACAGCTTCCCTGGAGACTAAATACTCCATAGAG
CAGGGGCTGGTGTCGTCCCTGTATTCAGAACAAGGGGGCTGTGGGCACAGAGCCCAGAGGACACTCTTAA
AGGACTGGTTCCCTGAGATCATCTGTGGTCCTCGAGCCTCATCCAATAAGATGAAGGGCTTATTTGCATA
TCTCATTGGCCTGGGGCAGGGACTCAGAAGCCAGTGAAAGACAGGTGCTATCAGTTCTCCAAAAAGGAAA
AAAACAAACGGCATCTTCCCCAGAGAAGCTTCCTATATCAGACCTTGCTTATGTTGTGAGCTTGGTTTCC
AATATAGAGAGCCATGTTGACCCCAAACACCACCCCTCCATGGAAACACAATTCTCAGCCCAATCACTCA
AAGCTTANAGTGGTAAGAGTCCAGACATACTACCCAAAACCTCTTTTAAGACTCCGTGTCAAGGAGACAT
ATACG
